Addgene plasmid #234099: pKEK3220
Purpose: CCP expression in diverse gram-negative bacteria, with pre-cloned Golden Gate Compatible (BsaI) restriction sites to facilitate promoter swapping.
Depositing lab: Karl Klose. Depositing organization: University of Texas at San Antonio. Publication: Mobilizable shuttle vectors with fluorescent markers functional across different species of bacteria. Armstrong ZR, Alonso J, Stanton V, Patel N, Zogaj X, Cocioba SS, Klose KE. Appl Environ Microbiol. 2025 May 12:e0004525. doi: 10.1128/aem.00045-25. PubMed 40353662.
Backbone
  Vector backbone: Fn Ori-p15a-CmR
  Vector type: Bacterial Expression
Growth in bacteria
  Bacterial resistance: Chloramphenicol, 25 μg/mL
  Growth temperature: 37°C
  Growth strain: DH5alpha
  Copy number: Low Copy
Gene/Insert
  Gene/Insert name: sfGFP
  Species: Synthetic; Aequorea Victoria
  Mutation: S30R/Y39N/N105T/Y145F/I171V/A206V
  Promoter: pJ23100-BsaI
  Tag / fusion protein: FLAG (C terminal on insert)
  Cloning method: Golden Gate
Terms and licenses: Academic/Nonprofit Terms; Industry Terms: Not Available to Industry
Depositor comments: Universal primer overhangs for promoter swapping: Forward 5'- GGCTACGGTCTCGCGAC-3'; Reverse 5'- GGCTACGGTCTCGTAAT -3'
How to cite: pKEK3220 was a gift from Karl Klose (Addgene plasmid # 234099 ; http://n2t.net/addgene:234099 ; RRID:Addgene_234099)
