[The description below was written by a language model from this plasmid's Addgene catalogue record and pLannotate feature annotations shown in this document.]
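Description:
pKEK3220 is a 6.3 kb mobilizable bacterial expression shuttle vector built on a backbone recorded as Fn Ori-p15a-CmR and intended for fluorescent or chromoprotein marker expression in diverse Gram-negative bacteria. In E. coli it replicates from the p15A origin, which the record lists as low copy, and it is selected through a chloramphenicol acetyltransferase gene. The backbone name points to a second "Fn" origin for replication in another host. No such element is identified in the automated feature table, which in the region beyond p15A picks up only short fragments resembling an RSF origin and IS1. An IncP-type transfer region is present, comprising oriT flanked by traK, traJ and a partial traI. These elements form the relaxosome recognition and nicking site, so the plasmid can be moved by conjugation from a donor that supplies the remaining transfer functions.

The payload is superfolder GFP, an Aequorea victoria derivative carrying the S30R, Y39N, N105T, Y145F, I171V and A206V substitutions, with a C-terminal FLAG epitope for immunodetection. The annotation software labels this reading frame as a related GFP variant and the promoter as a J23119 fragment. The catalogue entry instead specifies sfGFP driven by the constitutive synthetic J23100 promoter, and these hits most likely reflect closest-match calls among near-identical parts. The promoter is bracketed by pre-installed BsaI sites, so Golden Gate assembly can replace it with any promoter amplified with matching overhangs. This makes the plasmid useful both as a constitutive fluorescent marker for labelling bacterial strains and as a template for testing or tuning promoter activity across species.
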