Features (pLannotate 1.2.2; 12 found; start..end, strand, type, name):
    306..698     -  CDS            traK: TRAK4_ECOLX - Experimental evidence at protein level: Swiss-Prot protein existence level 1. From Escherichia coli.
    924..1033    +  oriT           oriT: incP origin of transfer
   1066..1437    +  CDS            traJ: oriT-recognizing protein; traJ
   1475..2023    +  CDS            traI (fragment): TRAI6_ECOLX - Experimental evidence at protein level: Swiss-Prot protein existence level 1. The initiation process of transfer DNA synthesis requires the interaction of at least three plasmid-specific components (TraH, I, and J) at the transfer origin resulting in the assembly of a specialised nucleoprotein complex - the relaxosome. Site- and strand-specific cleavage at the transfer origin is dependent on TraI and TraJ. From Escherichia coli.
   2061..2719    -  CDS            CmR: chloramphenicol acetyltransferase; cat; confers resistance to chloramphenicol
   2985..3005    -  CDS            FLAG (fragment): FLAG® epitope tag, followed by an enterokinase cleavage site
   3012..3695    -  CDS            Trp-less GFP: Trp-less GFP is a fluorescent protein published in 2012, derived from Aequorea victoria.
   3743..3767    -  promoter       J23119(SpeI) promoter (fragment): bacterial promoter (Registry of Standard Biological Parts BBa J23119) modified to end with an SpeI site
   3770..3790    +  CDS            lacZα (fragment): LacZα fragment of β-galactosidase; lacZ fragment
   3844..4389    +  rep_origin     p15A ori: Plasmids containing the medium-copy-number p15A origin of replication can be propagated in E. coli cells that contain a second plasmid with the ColE1 origin.
   4477..4532    +  rep_origin     RSF ori (fragment): Plasmids containing the RSF 1030 origin of replication can be propagated in E. coli cells that contain additional plasmids with compatible origins.
   4651..4721    -  mobile_element IS1 (fragment): prokaryotic transposable element IS1
>Addgene plasmid #234099 | pKEK3220 | addgene full sequence | sequence record 468002 | Addgene NGS Result
AAAAAAAAATCTGACAATATATAAAGAGAATATATAAAGAGAATATCTTAGGGGATTTTAAAAAAATCCC
ACAGACTCAAAGACTTTTTTGACTTTTTAAATCCTAGAAACTATACTTTAAGTACTTATTTAAGTACATG
GATTTAGATTATGCAAACCGTTAATTATTCAACTTTTAGAAATGAACTATCTGATTCAATGGATAGAGTA
ACAAAAAATCATAGTCCTATGATTGTAACTAGAGGTTCAAAAAAAGAAGCAGTTGTTATGATGTCGTTAG
AGGATTTTAAAGCTTTGTTAGCAGCCTTTTTGTCCGGTGTTGGGTTGAAGGTGAAGCCGGTCGGGGCCGC
AGCGGGGGCCGGCTTTTCAGCCTTGCCCCCCTGCTTCGGCCGCCGTGGCTCCGGCGTCTTGGGTGCCGGC
GCGGGTTCCGCAGCCTTGGCCTGCGGTGCGGGCACATCGGCGGGCTTGGCCTTGATGTGCCGCCTGGCGT
GCGAGCGGAACGTCTCGTAGGAGAACTTGACCTTCCCCGTTTCCCGCATGTGCTCCCAAATGGTGACGAG
CGCATAGCCGGACGCTAACGCCGCCTCGACATCCGCCCTCACCGCCAGGAACGCAACCGCAGCCTCATCA
CGCCGGCGCTTCTTGGCCGCGCGGGATTCAACCCACTCGGCCAGCTCGTCGGTGTAGCTCTTTGGCATCG
TCTCTCGCCTGTCCCCTCAGTTCAGTAATTTCCTGCATTTGCCTGTTTCCAGTCGGTAGATATTCCACAA
AACAGCAGGGAAGCAGCGCTTTTCCGCTGCATAACCCTGCTTCGGGGTCATTATAGCGATTTTTTCGGTA
TATCCATCCTTTTTCGCACGATATACAGGATTTTGCCAAAGGGTTCGTGTAGACTTTCCTTGGTGTATCC
AACGGCGTCAGCCGGGCAGGATAGGTGAAGTAGGCCCACCCGCGAGCGGGTGTTCCTTCTTCACTGTCCC
TTATTCGCACCTGGCGGTGCTCAACGGGAATCCTGCTCTGCGAGGCTGGCCGGCTACCGCCGGCGTAACA
GATGAGGGCAAGCGGATGGCTGATGAAACCAAGCCAACCAGGAAGGGCAGCCCACCTATCAAGGTGTACT
GCCTTCCAGACGAACGAAGAGCGATTGAGGAAAAGGCGGCGGCGGCCGGCATGAGCCTGTCGGCCTACCT
GCTGGCCGTCGGCCAGGGCTACAAAATCACGGGCGTCGTGGACTATGAGCACGTCCGCGAGCTGGCCCGC
ATCAATGGCGACCTGGGCCGCCTGGGCGGCCTGCTGAAACTCTGGCTCACCGACGACCCGCGCACGGCGC
GGTTCGGTGATGCCACGATCCTCGCCCTGCTGGCGAAGATCGAAGAGAAGCAGGACGAGCTTGGCAAGGT
CATGATGGGCGTGGTCCGCCCGAGGGCAGAGCCATGACTTTTTTAGCCGCTAAAACGGCCGGGGGGTGCG
CGTGATTGCCAAGCACGTCCCCATGCGCTCCATCAAGAAGAGCGACTTCGCGGAGCTGGTGAAGTACATC
ACCGACGAGCAAGGCAAGACCGAGCGCCTGGGTCACGTGCGCGTCACGAACTGCGAGGCAAACACCCTGC
CCGCTGTCATGGCCGAGGTGATGGCGACCCAGCACGGCAACACCCGTTCCGAGGCCGACAAGACCTATCA
CCTCCTGGTTAGCTTCCGCGCGGGAGAGAAGCCCGACGCGGAGACGTTGCGCGCGATTGAGGACCGCATC
TGCGCTGGGCTTGGCTTCGCCGAGCATCAGCGCGTCAGTGCCGTGCATCACGACACCGACAACCTGCACA
TCCATATCGCCATCAACAAGATTCACCCGACCCGAAACACCATCCATGAGCCGTATCGGGCCTACCGCGC
CCTCGCTGACCTCTGCGCGACGCTCGAACGGGACTACGGGCTTGAGCGTGACAATCACGAAACGCGGCAG
CGCGTTTCCGAGAACCGCGCGAACGACATGGAGCGGCACGCGGGCGTGGAAAGCCTGGTCGGCTGCTCGC
GCTTTGTTAGCAGCCGGATCCGCGCGGCGTTTACGCCCCCCCTGCCACTCATCGCAGTACTGTTGTAATT
CATTAAGCATTCTGCCGACATGGAAGCCATCACAAACGGCATGATGAACCTGAATCGCCAGCGGCATCAG
CACCTTGTCGCCTTGCGTATAATATTTGCCCATGGTGAAAACGGGGGCGAAGAAGTTGTCCATATTGGCC
ACGTTTAAATCAAAACTGGTGAAACTCACCCAGGGATTGGCTGAGACGAAAAACATATTCTCAATAAACC
CTTTAGGGAAATAGGCCAGGTTTTCACCGTAACACGCCACATCTTGCGAATATATGTGTAGAAACTGCCG
GAAATCGTCGTGGTATTCACTCCAGAGCGATGAAAACGTTTCAGTTTGCTCATGGAAAACGGTGTAACAA
GGGTGAACACTATCCCATATCACCAGCTCACCGTCTTTCATTGCCATACGGAATTCCGGATGAGCATTCA
TCAGGCGGGCAAGAATGTGAATAAAGGCCGGATAAAACTTGTGCTTATTTTTCTTTACGGTCTTTAAAAA
GGCCGTAATATCCAGCTGAACGGTCTGGTTATAGGTACATTGAGCAACTGACTGAAATGCCTCAAAATGT
TCTTTACGATGCCATTGGGATATATCAACGGTGGTATATCCAGTGATTTTTTTCTCCATATGTTTAGTCT
CCTTTTTTTGTTATAAATATTTTATACACAAAAATCTTCGTTATTTAAATAAGTTTTATAGCTATTTTTT
CAAGATACAAAACTATTAATTAGTTATAATTAGGTTATTAGCTTAAAATTATAAACCAAATACGATGAGT
GACAACCCAAAAGATCTCGATCCTCTACGCCGTTGGGGAGCAGGAAACAGCTATGACGGTACCAAAAAAA
ACCCCGCCCTGTCAGGGGCGGGGTTTTTTTTTGAGCTCTTATCACTTGTCGTCGTCGTCCTTGTAGTCGG
TAATGCCCGCCGCGTTCACATATTCATGCAGGACCATGTGATCGCGTTTTTCGTTCGGATCTTTCGACAG
CACGGTCTGGGTGCTCAGATAGTGGTTATCCGGCAGCAGAACCGGGCCATCGCCAATCGGGGTGTTCTGC
TGATAGTGATCCGCCAGCTGCACTGAGCCATCTTCCACGTTATGGCGCACGGTAAAGTTCGCTTTAATGC
CATTTTTCTGTTTATCCGCCGTAATGTACACGTTATGGCTGTTAAAGTTGTATTCCAGTTTGTGGCCCAG
AATGTTACCATCTTCTTTAAAATCCGTGCCTTTCAGTTCAATGCGATTCACCAGGGTATCGCCTTCGAAT
TTCACAACGGCACGGGTTTTGTATTTGCCATCATCTTTGAAACTAATGGTGCGTTCCTGCACATAGCCTT
CCGGCATCGCGCTTTTAAAAAAATCATGGCGTTTCATGTGATCCGGGTAGCGGCTAAAACACTGCACGCC
GTAGGTCAGGGTGGTCACCAGGGTCGGCCACGGCACCGGCAGTTTACCGGTGGTGCAGATAAATTTCAGG
GTCAGTTTGCCAATGGTCGCATCGCCTTCACCTTCGCCACGCACGCTAAATTTATGGCCATTCACATCGC
CATCCAGTTCCACCAGAATCGGCACCACGCCGGTAAACAGTTCTTCGCCTTTGCTGCCCATGGGACTCTT
TCTCCTCTTTAATCGAGACCAAGCTAGCACTGTACCTAGGACTGAGCTAGCCGTCAAGAATTCACTGGCC
GTCGTTTTACGGTCTCAGTCGACTACTCTAGAAATATTTTATCTGATTAATAAGATGATCTTCTTGAGAT
CGTTTTGGTCTGCGCGTAATCTCTTGCTCTGAAAACGAAAAAACCGCCTTGCAGGGCGGTTTTTCGAAGG
TTCTCTGAGCTACCAACTCTTTGAACCGAGGTAACTGGCTTGGAGGAGCGCAGTCACCAAAACTTGTCCT
TTCAGTTTAGCCTTAACCGGCGCATGACTTCAAGACTAACTCCTCTAAATCAATTACCAGTGGCTGCTGC
CAGTGGTGCTTTTGCATGTCTTTCCGGGTTGGACTCAAGACGATAGTTACCGGATAAGGCGCAGCGGTCG
GACTGAACGGGGGGTTCGTGCATACAGTCCAGCTTGGAGCGAACTGCCTACCCGGAACTGAGTGTCAGGC
GTGGAATGAGACAAACGCGGCCATAACAGCGGAATGACACCGGTAAACCGAAAGGCAGGAACAGGAGAGC
GCACGAGGGAGCCGCCAGGGGGAAACGCCTGGTATCTTTATAGTCCTGTCGGGTTTCGCCACCACTGATT
TGAGCGTCAGATTTCGTGATGCTTGTCAGGGGGGCGGAGCCTATGGAAAAACGGCTTTGCCGCGGCCCTC
TCACTTCCCTGTTAAGTATCTTCCTGGCATCTTCCAGGAAATCTCCGCCCCGTTCGTAAGCCATTTCCGC
TCGCCGCAGTCGAACGACCGAGCGTAGCGAGTCAGTGAGCGAGGAAGCGGAATATATCCTGTATCACATA
TTCTGCTGACGCACCGGTGCAGCCTTTTTTCTCCTGCCACATGAAGCACTTCACTGACACCCTCATCAGT
GCCAACATAGTAAGCCAGTATACACTCCGCTAGCGCTGATGTCCGGCGGTGCTTTTGCCGTTACGCACCA
CCCCGTCAGTAGCTGAACAGGAGGGACAGCTAAAGCTAGAAATGTACCAAATTTTACCTATTTTAGGATA
CTTTTCATGAAGCTCTTCTATTTTTCCCCAGTCCTTTAATAGTCTACCTTTAGAGTCTCGTAAATAGTTA
TCTTTGTGACAGGGGCCTCTTTTATCTTTTTTAATGTAACTATATGTTATTCCAACGTCACTATTACTAT
TATCCAAATCTTTTTTAGCATGCCAGTAAGAACTTTCATAACTTAACTCTATCTTTCGACCTCTTTGATA
TACAACAATAAAGCTATAGCCAGTAGTAACAACCTGTTTTACTTTTGTTAAATCTATTAACTTCTTATTT
ATTTTTTTATGTTTTTTTGAAAATTTAAATATTTCTATATTCATTCCTACACTTCCTCAAATCCAAATGG
TAGCTTATGATTCTCTTCTGGTTTCTTTTCTAATTTTTTTATATTTGCAATAAAAACTCTTTTTCTATCT
TTGATTTTTTTATTGTCCCAATTCCTCCAAGTATCATCACAAACCCTTTCAATATCATGTAAATGATGAT
GTCTAAATATTGATCTGACATAATACAGATCTAGGTCTAGTTCATCACTTAACACAACTTCTCTAAGTCT
TTCAGATGCTTCGATTGGTATGTAATCCTCTTTATTTTTAGTATCTAAAGGCTTTTGCTTAAATTCTTCT
TCTGTCTCTGCTACCTTACTAACTGTAAACTTGATATTTGTAATCTTACGACCATGTTTTCTGTGATGAT
CCTTGTCATCATAGGTTACAAAAATATCCGATAATTGATTAATCTCTTCTAGTGCTGGTAATAGGAACTT
ATTTTTAAAATTTGAATATCTGTTGCTGTAACTTTTAGGTAAATCAAAATCATTAATCATATCATCGACA
TACAATACGCAATCAACTATATTAGCATACCCTGCTTGTTCGCCTAATTTGCTTTTGAGAAGTAAGTATA
ATCTGCTTGAATACTTACTTTTAAATGAAAATAGTAACTGTCTTTCTGCTTTAGTAAAGTACTCTTGTAG
TTGTATCATGTGTGGCATTAATGACCAATGAAACTCGCAAATTAAAGCACTGCTTTTAGGGTCTGCTTCA
ATATATGCAAACCAGTTAGCTATCTTCGTTTGTTCTTTATTCAGCCATACTGGCTTAGACATTATTGAGT
GCATTAATTGCTTCAATCTCACTCTGTTATGCTTAACCCCTGTAGCTTTTTCAAGATCAGATAGGCTTAT
CTTATACCTGTGAAACTCTTTATCTTCTCTTTTAACCATTGAGGCAACTAAGAATATTAAGTTTTGTTCT
TCTTTTGTAAGGCTATACTTTCCTGCAACAAGAGTATTAGACATAGCTATTTCTTTGCCAGCATTTACAT
TTTTAACTTCTTTCATAGAACTAGAGTCATTATCTCGATATACAAATTCTATAAAACTTCTATTAGTAAA
ACAACTACTTCATAAAAAAAAGTAGTTTTAACGATACAAAAAGTAGTTTTAAATTCAAAAAGTGATACAA
AAAGTAGTTTTAAATTCAAAAAGTGATACAAAAAGTAGTTTTAAATTTTTTAAAAAAGTGCTTCAAAGCC
TTATGTAGCAATACTTACAGAGGATT
